>Addgene plasmid #46096 | pAC-7-QFBDAD | depositor full sequence | sequence record 64988 | pAC-7-QFBDAD sequence 7498 bps
GACGAAAGGGCCTCGTGATACGCCTATTTTTATAGGTTAATGTCATGATAATAATGGTTTCTTAGACGTC
AGGTGGCACTTTTCGGGGAAATGTGCGCGGAACCCCTATTTGTTTATTTTTCTAAATACATTCAAATATG
TATCCGCTCATGAGACAATAACCCTGATAAATGCTTCAATAATATTGAAAAAGGAAGAGTATGAGTATTC
AACATTTCCGTGTCGCCCTTATTCCCTTTTTTGCGGCATTTTGCCTTCCTGTTTTTGCTCACCCAGAAAC
GCTGGTGAAAGTAAAAGATGCTGAAGATCAGTTGGGTGCACGAGTGGGTTACATCGAACTGGATCTCAAC
AGCGGTAAGATCCTTGAGAGTTTTCGCCCCGAAGAACGTTTTCCAATGATGAGCACTTTTAAAGTTCTGC
TATGTGGCGCGGTATTATCCCGTATTGACGCCGGGCAAGAGCAACTCGGTCGCCGCATACACTATTCTCA
GAATGACTTGGTTGAGTACTCACCAGTCACAGAAAAGCATCTTACGGATGGCATGACAGTAAGAGAATTA
TGCAGTGCTGCCATAACCATGAGTGATAACACTGCGGCCAACTTACTTCTGACAACGATCGGAGGACCGA
AGGAGCTAACCGCTTTTTTGCACAACATGGGGGATCATGTAACTCGCCTTGATCGTTGGGAACCGGAGCT
GAATGAAGCCATACCAAACGACGAGCGTGACACCACGATGCCTGTAGCAATGGCAACAACGTTGCGCAAA
CTATTAACTGGCGAACTACTTACTCTAGCTTCCCGGCAACAATTAATAGACTGGATGGAGGCGGATAAAG
TTGCAGGACCACTTCTGCGCTCGGCCCTTCCGGCTGGCTGGTTTATTGCTGATAAATCTGGAGCCGGTGA
GCGTGGGTCTCGCGGTATCATTGCAGCACTGGGGCCAGATGGTAAGCCCTCCCGTATCGTAGTTATCTAC
ACGACGGGGAGTCAGGCAACTATGGATGAACGAAATAGACAGATCGCTGAGATAGGTGCCTCACTGATTA
AGCATTGGTAACTGTCAGACCAAGTTTACTCATATATACTTTAGATTGATTTAAAACTTCATTTTTAATT
TAAAAGGATCTAGGTGAAGATCCTTTTTGATAATCTCATGACCAAAATCCCTTAACGTGAGTTTTCGTTC
CACTGAGCGTCAGACCCCGTAGAAAAGATCAAAGGATCTTCTTGAGATCCTTTTTTTCTGCGCGTAATCT
GCTGCTTGCAAACAAAAAAACCACCGCTACCAGCGGTGGTTTGTTTGCCGGATCAAGAGCTACCAACTCT
TTTTCCGAAGGTAACTGGCTTCAGCAGAGCGCAGATACCAAATACTGTCCTTCTAGTGTAGCCGTAGTTA
GGCCACCACTTCAAGAACTCTGTAGCACCGCCTACATACCTCGCTCTGCTAATCCTGTTACCAGTGGCTG
CTGCCAGTGGCGATAAGTCGTGTCTTACCGGGTTGGACTCAAGACGATAGTTACCGGATAAGGCGCAGCG
GTCGGGCTGAACGGGGGGTTCGTGCACACAGCCCAGCTTGGAGCGAACGACCTACACCGAACTGAGATAC
CTACAGCGTGAGCTATGAGAAAGCGCCACGCTTCCCGAAGGGAGAAAGGCGGACAGGTATCCGGTAAGCG
GCAGGGTCGGAACAGGAGAGCGCACGAGGGAGCTTCCAGGGGGAAACGCCTGGTATCTTTATAGTCCTGT
CGGGTTTCGCCACCTCTGACTTGAGCGTCGATTTTTGTGATGCTCGTCAGGGGGGCGGAGCCTATGGAAA
AACGCCAGCAACGCGGCCTTTTTACGGTTCCTGGCCTTTTGCTGGCCTTTTGCTCACATGTTCTTTCCTG
CGTTATCCCCTGATTCTGTGGATAACCGTATTACCGCCTTTGAGTGAGCTGATACCGCTCGCCGCAGCCG
AACGACCGAGCGCAGCGAGTCAGTGAGCGAGGAAGCGGAAGAGCGCCCAATACGCAAACCGCCTCTCCCC
GCGCGTTGGCCGATTCATTAATGCAGCTGGCACGACAGGTTTCCCGACTGGAAAGCGGGCAGTGAGCGCA
ACGCAATTAATGTGAGTTAGCTCACTCATTAGGCACCCCAGGCTTTACACTTTATGCTTCCGGCTCGTAT
GTTGTGTGGAATTGTGAGCGGATAACAATTTCACACAGGAAACAGCTATGACCATGATTACGAATTCTAT
ATTCTAAAAACACAAATGATACTTCTAAAAAAAAATCATGAATGGCATCAACTCTGAATCAAATCTTTGC
AGATGCACCTACTTCTCATTTCCACTGTCACATCATTTTTCCAGATCTCGCTGCCTGTTATGTGGCCCAC
AAACCAAGACACGTTTTATGGCCATTAAAGCTGGCTGATCGTCGCCAAACACCAAATACATAATGAATAT
GTACACATTCGAGAAAGAAGCGATCAAAGAAGCGTCTTCGGGCGGAGTAGGAGAATGCGGAGGAGAAGGA
GAACGAGCTGATCTAGTATCTCTCCACAATCCAATGCCAACTGACCAACTGGCCATATTCGGAGCAATTT
GAAGCCAATTTCCATCGCCTGGCGATCGCTCCATTCTTGGCTATATGTTTTTCACCGTTACCCGGGGCCA
TTTTCAAAGACTCGTCGGCAAGATAAGATTGTGTCACTCGCTGTCTCTCTTCATTTGTCGAAGAATGCTG
AGGAATTTCGCGATGACGTCGGCGAGTATTTTGAAGAATGAGAATAATTTGTATTTATACGAAAATCAGT
TAGTGGAATTTTCTACAAAAACATGTTATCTATAGATAATTTTGTTGCAAAATATGTTGACTATGACAAA
GATTGTATGTATATACCTTTAATGTATTCTCATTTTCTTATGTATTTATAATGGCAATGATGATACTGAT
GATATTTTAAGATGATGCCAGACCAAAAGGCTTGAATTTCTGCGTCTTTTGCCGAACGCAGTGCATGTGC
AATTGTTGTTTTTTGGAATATTCAATTTTCGGACTGTCCGCTTTGATTTCAGTTTCTTGGCTTATTCAAA
AAGCAAAGTAAAGCCAAAAAAGCGAGATGGCAATACCAAATGCGGCAAAACGGTAGTGGAAGGAAAGGGG
TGCGGGGCAGCGGAAGGAAGGGTGGGGCGGGGCGTGGCGGGGTCTGTGGCTGGGCGCGACGTCACCGACG
TTGGAGCCACTCCTTTGACCATGTGTGCGTGTGTGTATTATTCGTGTCTCGCCACTCGCCGGTTGTTTTT
TTCTTTTTATGCTGCGCTCTCTCTAGCGCCATCTCGCTTACGCATGCTCAACGCACCGCATGTTGCCGTT
TCCTTTTATGCGTCATTTTGGCTCGAAATAGGCAATTATTTAAACAAAGATTAGTCAACGAAAACGCTAA
AATAAATAAGTCTACAATATGGTTACTTATTGCCATGTGTGTGCAGCCAACGATAGCAACAAAAGCAACA
ACACAGGTGGCTTTCCCTCTTTCACTTTTTGTTTGCAAGCCGCGTGCGAGCAAGACGGCACGACCGGCAA
ACGCAATTACGCTGACAAAGAGCAGACGAAGTTTTGGCGAAAAACATCAAGGCGCCTGATACGAATGCAT
TTGCAATAACAATTGCGATATTTAATATTGTTTATGAAGCTGTTTGACTTCAAAACACACAAAAAAAAAA
ATAAAACAAATTATTTGAAAGAGAATTAGGAATCGGACGCTTATCGTTAGGGTAACAACAAGAAATGCTT
ACTGAGTCACAGCCTCTGGAAAACTGCCGCAAGCCAGAGAGAGAGAGAAAAAGAGGGAGAGCAGCTTAGA
CCGCATGTGCTTGTGTGTGAGGCGTCTCTCTCTTCGTCTCTGTTGCGCAAACGCATAGACTGCACTGAAA
AAATCGATTACCTATTTTTTATGAATGAATATTTGCACTATTACTATTCAAAACTATTAAGATAGCAATC
ACATTCAATAGCCAAATACTATACCACCTGAGCGATGCAACGAAATGATCAATTTGAGCAAAAATGCTGC
ATATTTAGGACGGCATCATTATAGAAATGCTTCTTGCTGTGTACTTTTCTCTCGTCTGGCAGCTGTTTCG
CCGTTATTGTTAAAACCGGCTTAAGTTAGGTGTGTTTTCTACGACTAGCTAGTGAATGCCCTACTAGAAG
ATGTGTGTTGCACAAAATGTCCCTGGAATAACCAATTTGAAGTGCAGATAGCAGTAAACGTAAGCTAATA
TGAATATTATTTAACTGTAATGTTTTAATATCGCTGGACATTACTAATAAACCCACTATAAACACATGTA
CATATGTATGTTTTGGCATACAATGAGTAGTTGGGGAAAAAATGTGTAAAAGCACCGTGACCATCACAGC
ATAAAGATAACCAGCTGAAGTATCGAATATGAGTAACCCCCAAATTGAATCACATGCCGCAACTGATAGG
ACCCATGGAAGTACACTCTTCATGGCGATATACAAGACACACACAAGCACGAACACCCAGTTGCGGAGGA
AATTCTCCGTAAATGAAAACCCAATCGGCGAACAATTCATACCCATATATGGTAAAAGTTTTGAACGCGA
CTTGAGAGCGGAGAGCATTGCGGCTGATAAGGTTTTAGCGCTAAGCGGGCTTTATAAAACGGGCTGCGGG
ACCAGTTTTCATATCACTACCGTTTGAGTTCTTGTGCTGTGTGGATACTCCTCCCGACACAAAGCCGCTC
CATCAGCCAGCAGTCGTCTAATCCAGAGACCCCGGATCCAACATGCCACCCAAGCGCAAAACGCTTAACG
CTGCGGCTGAGGCTAACGCTCATGCCGACGGACACGCCGACGGAAACGCCGACGGACACGTGGCCAATAC
GGCCGCGTCCTCGAATAATGCGAGGTTCGCTGATCTCACTAACATCGATACTCCGGGTCTGGGACCCACA
ACTACGACCCTGCTCGTGGAACCAGCACGCTCAAAGCGTCAACGAGTGTCCCGCGCATGCGACCAGTGCC
GTGCAGCCCGAGAGAAATGCGACGGAATACAGCCTGCGTGTTTCCCGTGCGTTTCCCAGGGAAGGTCCTG
CACTTATCAGGCTTCGCCGAAAAAGAGGGGAGTTCAAACCGGTTATATTCGTACGCTGGAGCTCGCCCTC
GCCTGGATGTTTGAAAATGTCGCGCGTTCCGAAGATGCCTTGCATAACCTCCTCGTCCGTGACGCCGGAC
AAGGATCAGCTCTGCTCGTTGGTAAAGATTCGCCGGCTGCCGAGCGACTCCATGCCCGTTGGGCTACTAG
CCGTGTCAATAAGAGCATTACCCGCCTCCTCCGTCAGTTGGAGCTCCCTCCTACCGCCACGGCTACGGCC
TCGATAATGCCGCACGTGATGGAGCAGCCTCTCAGTACCAGCATTAACCCCGTCAACGACCGCTTCAACG
GTATTCCCAACCCCACTCCGTATAACTCCGATGCAGCTCTCGATGCTATCACTCAGACCAACGATTATGG
AAGCGTAAATACACATGGTATCCTCTCTACTTACCCGCCACCGGCTACGCACCTTAATGAAGCTTCCGTC
GCTCTCGCTCCCGGTGGCGCCCCCCCCCGACCGCCTCCTCCGTATGTTGACAGCACGACCAATCACCCGC
CGTACCACTCGAATCTGGTTCCAATGGCGAACTTTGGTTACTCGACCGTTGATTACGATGCCATGGTTGA
CGATTTGGCTAGCATTGAATACACGGACGCTGTGGATGTCGACCCACAGTTTATGACCAATCTGGGATTC
GTTCCTGGATGTAACTTCTCCGACATTAATACATACGAACAGTGAGGCCGCGTTAACCGATCCGTCGACC
ATGAAGATCAAGATCATTGCCCCGCCAGAGCGCAAGTACTCTGTCTGGATCGGTGGCTCCATCCTGGCTT
CGCTGTCCACCTTCCAGCAGATGTGGATCTCCAAGCAGGAGTACGACGAGTCCGGCCCCTCCATTGTGCA
CCGCAAGTGCTTCTAAGAAGGATCGCTTGTCTGGGCAAGAGGATCAGGATCGGGATGGTCTTGATTCTGC
TGGAGGAGGAGGAGGAGAAGTCGAGGAAGCAGCAGCGAAAGTGCAAGTGCGAGTGGTGGAAGTTTGGAGT
GCAGCACAACAAAATCAACAACAACACCAACTACAAGATGAAAAGAGCGGAACCACCTGCACACCATCAT
CACTATCATCATCGTTTTGGGCGCATGTTGTGTGGTTCCAGCGTATTAATATAATTAATTTATTCCACAT
GAGATATGATATGATATACTATGTATTTTTTGTTTTTTTTTTATTTGTAAACCTTTAATATAACAAGAAC
TACAAAAAATGAAAATGAGCGAAAATGCATATTCTGCCATTCCACACACACACCAACAACACCCAACACA
CGCACACCCACAAGCTTACACACACACATTCGCGGCATGACAAGGACATCAAGATAAAGAAGAACTTAAA
GAAGATATTTCCCAAAGCGCAAAAAGAACACACACACATTGCAAAACACAAACAACACACTAGCGTTTTG
TACAATTCGTCAGCAACCTTATGTATTATTTTTTAATTATGATGTAATTATAAACAAAGTGAAACAAAAA
TATGAAAACAAAAAGGAAAATCAAATCTGTCTTCTCTTTCTCCCGCTCTCCTCGCTCTCTGCTGCTAACC
TCGCCCTCTCCTCTCTCATCTTTTTGTCTGTCTCTCTTCCACATTTTTGCCGGCCGGCAAAATAATAACC
CACACACACTCACACTTGGCTGCAGTTTCGCGTGCGATATTCACACACATTCAAGCATACAAGCATACAT
ACATATGTATTTTTTTTTTATTTGTACACTTTTCTAATTGCATGCGTATCGATTGATAAGTTTACGCCTG
AAAATGTTAATTAAAATGTGAAAATGCAACTGAAAAACTGATGAAATGAAACAACAACAAGCGAACAATT
TGCTACATGTGTATTGTCTAACAACCGTTACTGCAACGGTTGCTTCGGAAAAGGGTGAAGAGGAAGAGGG
CACGAGGTCGACCTGCAGGCATGCAAGCTTGGCACTGGCCGTCGTTTTACAACGTCGTGACTGGGAAAAC
CCTGGCGTTACCCAACTTAATCGCCTTGCAGCACATCCCCCTTTCGCCAGCTGGCGTAATAGCGAAGAGG
CCCGCACCGATCGCCCTTCCCAACAGTTGCGCAGCCTGAATGGCGAATGGCGCCTGATGCGGTATTTTCT
CCTTACGCATCTGTGCGGTATTTCACACCGCATATGGTGCACTCTCAGTACAATCTGCTCTGATGCCGCA
TAGTTAAGCCAGCCCCGACACCCGCCAACACCCGCTGACGCGCCCTGACGGGCTTGTCTGCTCCCGGCAT
CCGCTTACAGACAAGCTGTGACCGTCTCCGGGAGCTGCATGTGTCAGAGGTTTTCACCGTCATCACCGAA
ACGCGCGA
Features (pLannotate 1.2.2; 13 found; start..end, strand, type, name):
     96..200     +  promoter       AmpR promoter: bla
    201..1061    +  CDS            AmpR: β-lactamase; bla; confers resistance to ampicillin, carbenicillin, and related antibiotics
   1232..1820    +  rep_origin     ori: high-copy-number ColE1/pMB1/pBR322/pUC origin of replication
   2003..2095    +  CDS            lacI (fragment): lac repressor; lacI; The lac repressor binds to the lac operator to inhibit transcription in E. coli. This inhibition can be relieved by adding lactose or isopropyl-β-D-thiogalactopyranoside (IPTG).
   2108..2129    +  protein_bind   CAP binding site: CAP binding activates transcription in the presence of cAMP. E. coli catabolite activator protein
   2144..2174    +  promoter       lac promoter: promoter for the E. coli lac operon
   2182..2198    +  protein_bind   lac operator: The lac repressor binds to the lac operator to inhibit transcription in E. coli. This inhibition can be relieved by adding lactose or isopropyl-β-D-thiogalactopyranoside (IPTG). lac repressor encoded by lacI
   2277..4790    +  promoter       Ac5 promoter: Drosophila melanogaster actin 5C promoter
   5938..6033    +  CDS            ACT_DICVI: Experimental evidence at transcript level: Swiss-Prot protein existence level 2. Actins are highly conserved proteins that are involved in various types of cell motility and are ubiquitously expressed in all eukaryotic cells. From Dictyocaulus viviparus (Bovine lungworm).
   7077..7100    +  misc_feature   MCS (fragment): pUC18/19 multiple cloning site
   7103..7257    +  CDS            lacZα (fragment): LacZα fragment of β-galactosidase; lacZ fragment
   7263..7362    -  misc_feature   bom (fragment): basis of mobility region from pBR322
   7464..1       -  CDS            rop (fragment) (across the origin): Rop protein, which maintains plasmids at low copy number; rop
