[The description below was written by a language model from this plasmid's Addgene catalogue record, the feature table of its GenBank file and pLannotate feature annotations shown in this document.]
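Description:
pAC-7-QFBDAD is an insect-cell expression plasmid built on the pPAC5C-PL backbone, about 7.5 kb in total, of which roughly 1.05 kb is insert. It is propagated in E. coli through a high-copy ColE1/pUC-type origin and selected with ampicillin via the β-lactamase gene and its native promoter. The annotation also picks up pUC-derived remnants that are cloning-vector leftovers rather than functional parts of the payload: fragments of lacI, lacZα, rop and the bom region, along with the lac promoter, operator and CAP site.

The payload is a synthetic transcription factor listed as QF#7, also known as QF2, and described in the record as combining the QF binding domain and the QF activation domain, as the "BDAD" in the plasmid name suggests. It was inserted by ligation-independent cloning downstream of the Drosophila melanogaster actin 5C (Ac5) promoter, a strong constitutive promoter commonly used in cultured Drosophila cells. The automated feature table does not annotate the QF coding region itself, but the unannotated interval following the Ac5 promoter is consistent in size with the stated insert. A short actin-like match further downstream probably reflects actin 5C flanking sequence carried by the backbone, although the record does not say so. The accompanying GenBank file covers only a 689 bp portion of the plasmid and has no annotated features, so it adds nothing on the layout.

The construct belongs to a set of improved Q-system reagents, a binary expression system in which QF-type activators drive reporter or effector genes. It is presumably meant for expressing and testing this QF variant in insect cells, but the record gives no details of the assays.
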