Addgene plasmid #46096: pAC-7-QFBDAD
Depositing lab: Christopher Potter. Depositing organization: Johns Hopkins University and School of Medicine. Publication: Improved and expanded Q-system reagents for genetic manipulations. Riabinina O, Luginbuhl D, Marr E, Liu S, Wu MN, Luo L, Potter CJ. Nat Methods. 2015 Jan 12. doi: 10.1038/nmeth.3250. PubMed 25581800.
Backbone
  Vector backbone: pPAC5C-PL
  Backbone size w/o insert (bp): 6445
  Total vector size (bp): 7498
  Vector type: Insect Expression
Growth in bacteria
  Bacterial resistance: Ampicillin, 100 μg/mL
  Growth temperature: 37°C
  Growth strain: DH5alpha
  Copy number: Unknown
Gene/Insert
  Gene/Insert name: QF#7 (alt names: QF2; QF Activation Domain; QF binding domain)
  Species: Synthetic
  Insert size (bp): 1053
  Cloning method: Ligation Independent Cloning
  Sequencing primers: 5′ AC5
Terms and licenses: Academic/Nonprofit Terms; Industry Terms: Not Available to Industry
Depositor comments: Please see this additional reference https://www.ncbi.nlm.nih.gov/pubmed/20434990 for more information on the Q-system.
How to cite: pAC-7-QFBDAD was a gift from Christopher Potter (Addgene plasmid # 46096 ; http://n2t.net/addgene:46096 ; RRID:Addgene_46096)
