LOCUS       Exported 689 bp ds-DNA linear SYN 12-JUN-2021
DEFINITION  synthetic linear DNA
ACCESSION   .
VERSION     .
KEYWORDS    pAC-7-QFBDAD
SOURCE      synthetic DNA construct
  ORGANISM  synthetic DNA construct
REFERENCE   1 (bases 1 to 689)
  AUTHORS   Riabinina O, Luginbuhl D, Marr E, Liu S, Wu MN, Luo L, Potter CJ
  TITLE     Improved and expanded Q-system reagents for genetic manipulations.
  JOURNAL   Nat Methods. 2015 Jan 12. doi: 10.1038/nmeth.3250.
  PUBMED    25581800
REFERENCE   2 (bases 1 to 689)
  AUTHORS   .
  TITLE     Direct Submission
  JOURNAL   Exported Jun 12, 2021 from SnapGene Server 1.1.58
            http://www.snapgene.com
FEATURES             Location/Qualifiers
     source          1..689
                     /organism="synthetic DNA construct"
                     /mol_type="other DNA"
ORIGIN
        1 gagtacttgc gctctggcgg ggcaatgatc ttgatcttca tggtcgacgg atcggttaac
       61 gcggcctcac tgttcgtatg tattaatgtc ggagaagtta catccaggaa cgaatcccag
      121 attggtcata aactgtgggt cgacatccac agcgtccgtg tattcaatgc tagccaaatc
      181 gtcaaccatg gcatcgtaat caacggtcga gtaaccaaag ttcgccattg gaaccagatt
      241 cgagtggtac ggcgggtgat tggtcgtgct gtcaacatac ggaggaggcg gtcggggggg
      301 ggcgccaccg ggagcgagag cgacggaagc ttcattaagg tgcgtanccg gtggcgggta
      361 agtagagagg ataccatgtg tatttacgct tccataatcg ttggtctgan tgatagcatc
      421 gagagctgca tcgganttat acggagtggg gttgggaata ccgttgaanc ggtcgttgac
      481 ggggttaatg ctggtactga naggctgctc catcacgtgc ggcattatcg aggccgtanc
      541 cgtggcggta ggagggagct ccaactgacg gangangcgg gtaatgctct tattgacacg
      601 gctagtagcc caacgggcat ggagtcgctc ggcagccggc gaatctttac caacgancag
      661 anctgatcct tgtccggcgt cacggacga
//
