>Addgene plasmid #46096 | pAC-7-QFBDAD | addgene partial sequence | sequence record 68182 | AC5
ACATGCCACCCAAGCGCAAAACGCTTAACGCTGCGGCTGAGGCTAACGCTCATGCCGACGGACACGCCGA
CGGAAACGCCGACGGACACGTGGCCAATACGGCCGCGTCCTCGAATAATGCGAGGTTCGCTGATCTCACT
AACATCGATACTCCGGGTCTGGGACCCACAACTACGACCCTGCTCGTGGAACCAGCACGCTCAAAGCGTC
AACGAGTGTCCCGCGCATGCGACCAGTGCCGTGCAGCCCGAGAGAAATGCGACGGAATACAGCCTGCGTG
TTTCCCGTGCGTTTCCCAGGGAAGGTCCTGCACTTATCAGGCTTCGCCGAAAAAGAGGGGAGTTCAAACC
GGTTATATTCGTACGCTGGAGCTCGCCCTCGCCTGGATGTTTGAAAATGTCGCGCGTTCCGAAGATGCCT
TGCATAACCTCCTCGTCCGTGACGCCGGACAAGGATCAGCTCTGCTCGTTGGTAAAGATTCGCCGGCTGC
CGAGCGACTCCATGCCCGTTGGGCTACTAGCCGTGTCAATAAGAGCATTACCCGCCTCCTCCGTCAGTTG
GAGCTCCCTCCTACCGCCACGGCTACGGCCTCGATAATGCCGCACGTGATGGAGCAGCCTCTCAGTACCA
GCATTAACCCCGTCAACGACCGCTTCAACGGTATTCCCAACCCCACTCCGTATAACTCCGATGCAGCTCT
CGATGCTATCACTCAGACCAACGATTATGGAAGCGTAAATACACATGGTATCCTCTCTACTTACCCGCCA
CCGGCTACGCACCTTAATGAAGCTTCCGTCGCTCTCGCTCCCGGTGGCGCCCCCCCCCGACCGCCTCCTC
CGTATGTTGACAGCACGACCAATCACCCGCCGTA
